Addgene plasmid #105694: MT2a_K30A
Purpose: Bacterial expression plasmids for production of recombinant metallothionein 2a K30A mutant
Depositing lab: Artur Krężel. Depositing organization: University of Wroclaw. Publication: The connection of alpha- and beta-domains in mammalian metallothionein-2 differentiates Zn(II) binding affinities, affects folding, and determines zinc buffering properties. Singh AK, Pomorski A, Wu S, Peris-Diaz MD, Czepczynska-Krezel H, Krezel A. Metallomics. 2023 Jun 1;15(6):mfad029. doi: 10.1093/mtomcs/mfad029. PubMed 37147085.
Backbone
  Vector backbone: pTyb21
  Backbone manufacturer: NEB
  Vector type: Bacterial Expression
Growth in bacteria
  Bacterial resistance: Ampicillin, 100 μg/mL
  Growth temperature: 37°C
  Growth strain: DH5alpha
  Copy number: High Copy
Gene/Insert
  Gene/Insert name: Metallothionein 2a
  Species: H. sapiens (human)
  Insert size (bp): 183
  Mutation: Lysine 30 to Alanine
  Entrez Gene: MT2A (a.k.a. MT-2, MT-II, MT2)
  Tag / fusion protein: Chiting Binding Domanin-Intein (N terminal on backbone)
  Cloning method: Restriction Enzyme; 5′ cloning site SapI (destroyed during cloning); 3′ cloning site PstI (not destroyed)
Terms and licenses: Academic/Nonprofit Terms; Industry Terms: Not Available to Industry
How to cite: MT2a_K30A was a gift from Artur Krężel (Addgene plasmid # 105694 ; http://n2t.net/addgene:105694 ; RRID:Addgene_105694)
