[The description below was written by a language model from this plasmid's Addgene catalogue record and pLannotate feature annotations shown in this document.]
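Description:
MT2a_K30A is a bacterial expression plasmid built on the pTYB21 backbone, an intein-mediated purification vector, and it carries human metallothionein 2a (MT2A) with lysine 30 changed to alanine. The 7,130 nt plasmid is propagated in E. coli under ampicillin selection (AmpR/β-lactamase with its own promoter). It replicates from a ColE1/pMB1-type origin; the catalogue lists it as high copy, although the feature table also shows a rop gene, which normally moderates copy number. An M13 phage origin is present for single-stranded DNA production. Remnants of pBR322-derived sequence (bom, mbeC and tetracycline-resistance fragments) are backbone leftovers and not functional markers.

Expression is driven by a T7 promoter followed by a lac operator and the T7 gene 10 ribosome binding site. A plasmid-borne lacI gene supplies the repressor, so transcription is IPTG-inducible in hosts that provide T7 RNA polymerase. Two upstream rrnB T1 terminators insulate the cassette, and a T7 terminator closes it. The open reading frame encodes the Saccharomyces cerevisiae VMA1 intein with a Bacillus circulans chitin binding domain embedded between its 5′ and 3′ regions. This is followed directly by the 183 bp MT2A coding sequence, which was cloned between SapI (destroyed) and PstI sites. The fusion can be captured on chitin resin through the binding domain. Thiol-induced cleavage at the intein's C-terminus then releases the metallothionein, and the SapI junction design generally leaves no extra vector-derived residues.

The stated purpose is production of recombinant MT2A K30A. The associated work examines how the connection between the α- and β-domains of metallothionein-2 affects Zn(II) binding affinity, folding and zinc buffering.
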