Features (pLannotate 1.2.2; 23 found; start..end, strand, type, name):
     93..953     +  CDS            AmpR: β-lactamase; bla; confers resistance to ampicillin, carbenicillin, and related antibiotics
    995..1508    -  rep_origin     M13 ori (sequence partly withheld): M13 bacteriophage origin of replication; arrow indicates direction of (+) strand synthesis
   1619..2207    +  rep_origin     ori: high-copy-number ColE1/pMB1/pBR322/pUC origin of replication
   2384..2474    -  misc_feature   bom (fragment): basis of mobility region from pBR322
   2576..2767    -  CDS            rop: Rop protein, which maintains plasmids at low copy number; rop
   2808..2918    +  CDS            mbeC (fragment): MBEC_ECOLX - Experimental evidence at protein level: Swiss-Prot protein existence level 1. Required for efficient mobilization of ColE1 plasmid and is thus essential to promote the specific transfer of the plasmid during conjugation. Probably functions by inducing DNA bending, helping the MbeA relaxase to melt the DNA around the nic site and cleave the phosphodiester bond. Binds specifically double-stranded DNA (dsDNA) containing the ColE1 oriT but does not recognize the inverted repeat (IR). From Escherichia coli.
   2953..3275    -  CDS            TcR (fragment): tetracycline efflux protein; tet; confers resistance to tetracycline
   3290..3311    -  protein_bind   CAP binding site: CAP binding activates transcription in the presence of cAMP. E. coli catabolite activator protein
   3324..4406    -  CDS            lacI: lac repressor; lacI; The lac repressor binds to the lac operator to inhibit transcription in E. coli. This inhibition can be relieved by adding lactose or isopropyl-β-D-thiogalactopyranoside (IPTG).
   4407..4484    -  promoter       lacI promoter: lacI
   4492..4585    -  CDS            TcR (fragment): tetracycline efflux protein; tet; confers resistance to tetracycline
   4637..4723    +  terminator     rrnB T1 terminator: Escherichia coli rrnB; transcription terminator T1 from the E. coli rrnB gene
   4820..4906    +  terminator     rrnB T1 terminator: Escherichia coli rrnB; transcription terminator T1 from the E. coli rrnB gene
   5041..5059    +  promoter       T7 promoter: promoter for bacteriophage T7 RNA polymerase
   5060..5084    +  protein_bind   lac operator: The lac repressor binds to the lac operator to inhibit transcription in E. coli. This inhibition can be relieved by adding lactose or isopropyl-β-D-thiogalactopyranoside (IPTG). lac repressor encoded by lacI
   5099..5121    +  RBS            RBS: efficient ribosome binding site from bacteriophage T7 gene 10 (Olins and Rangwala, 1989)
   5174..5992    +  CDS            Sce VMA intein 5' region: 5' region of the intein from the yeast Vma1 subunit of the vacuolar ATPase (Chong et al., 1998); Saccharomyces cerevisiae VMA1
   5999..6151    +  CDS            CBD: chitin binding domain from chitinase A1 (Watanabe et al., 1994); Bacillus circulans chiA
   6155..6703    +  CDS            Sce VMA intein 3' region: modified 3' region of the intein from the yeast Vma1 subunit of the vacuolar ATPase (Chong et al., 1998); Saccharomyces cerevisiae VMA1; C-terminal cleavage of this intein can be induced by thiols.
   6704..6886    +  CDS            MT2A: MT2_HUMAN - Also known as CES1, MT2. Experimental evidence at protein level: Swiss-Prot protein existence level 1. Metallothioneins have a high content of cysteine residues that bind various heavy metals; these proteins are transcriptionally regulated by both heavy metals and glucocorticoids. From Homo sapiens (Human).
   6954..7003    +  CDS            SET1 (fragment): solubility-enhancement tag derived from T7 phage gene 10B
   7011..7058    +  terminator     T7 terminator: transcription terminator for bacteriophage T7 RNA polymerase
   7118..92      +  promoter       AmpR promoter (across the origin): bla
>Addgene plasmid #105694 | MT2a_K30A | addgene full sequence | sequence record 203312 | Addgene NGS Result
TTTGTTTATTTTTCTAAATACATTCAAATATGTATCCGCTCATGAGACAATAACCCTGATAAATGCTTCA
ATAATATTGAAAAAGGAAGAGTATGAGTATTCAACATTTCCGTGTCGCCCTTATTCCCTTTTTTGCGGCA
TTTTGCCTTCCTGTTTTTGCTCACCCAGAAACGCTGGTGAAAGTAAAAGATGCTGAAGATCAGTTGGGTG
CACGAGTGGGTTACATCGAACTGGATCTCAACAGCGGTAAGATCCTTGAGAGTTTTCGCCCCGAAGAACG
TTTCCCAATGATGAGCACTTTTAAAGTTCTGCTATGTGGCGCGGTATTATCCCGTGTTGACGCCGGGCAA
GAGCAACTCGGTCGCCGCATACACTATTCTCAGAATGACTTGGTTGAGTACTCACCAGTCACAGAAAAGC
ATCTTACGGATGGCATGACAGTAAGAGAATTATGCAGTGCTGCCATAACCATGAGTGATAACACTGCGGC
CAACTTACTTCTGACAACGATCGGAGGACCGAAGGAGCTAACCGCTTTTTTGCACAACATGGGGGATCAT
GTAACTCGCCTTGATCGTTGGGAACCGGAGCTGAATGAAGCCATACCAAACGACGAGCGTGACACCACGA
TGCCTGTAGCAATGGCAACAACGTTGCGCAAACTATTAACTGGCGAACTACTTACTCTAGCTTCCCGGCA
ACAATTAATAGACTGGATGGAGGCGGATAAAGTTGCAGGACCACTTCTGCGCTCGGCCCTTCCGGCTGGC
TGGTTTATTGCTGATAAATCTGGAGCCGGTGAGCGTGGGTCTCGCGGTATCATTGCAGCACTGGGGCCAG
ATGGTAAGCCCTCCCGTATCGTAGTTATCTACACGACGGGGAGTCAGGCAACTATGGATGAACGAAATAG
ACAGATCGCTGAGATAGGTGCCTCACTGATTAAGCATTGGTAACTGTCAGACCAAGTTTACTCATATATA
CTTTAGATTGATT
[38 nt withheld, positions 994-1031]
A
[37 nt withheld, positions 1033-1069]
ATTTTGTTAAAATTCGCGTTAAATTTTTGTTAAATCAGCTCATTTTTTAACCAATAGGCCGAAATCGGCA
AAATCCCTTATAAATCAAAAGAATAGCCCGAGATAGGGT
[37 nt withheld, positions 1179-1215]
AAAGAACGTGGACTCCAACGTCAAAGG
[141 nt withheld, positions 1243-1383]
G
[125 nt withheld, positions 1385-1509]
AAAGGATCTAGGTGAAGATCCTTTTTGATAATCTCATGACCAAAATCCCTTAACGTGAGTTTTCGTTCCA
CTGAGCGTCAGACCCCGTAGAAAAGATCAAAGGATCTTCTTGAGATCCTTTTTTTCTGCGCGTAATCTGC
TGCTTGCAAACAAAAAAACCACCGCTACCAGCGGTGGTTTGTTTGCCGGATCAAGAGCTACCAACTCTTT
TTCCGAAGGTAACTGGCTTCAGCAGAGCGCAGATACCAAATACTGTCCTTCTAGTGTAGCCGTAGTTAGG
CCACCACTTCAAGAACTCTGTAGCACCGCCTACATACCTCGCTCTGCTAATCCTGTTACCAGTGGCTGCT
GCCAGTGGCGATAAGTCGTGTCTTACCGGGTTGGACTCAAGACGATAGTTACCGGATAAGGCGCAGCGGT
CGGGCTGAACGGGGGGTTCGTGCACACAGCCCAGCTTGGAGCGAACGACCTACACCGAACTGAGATACCT
ACAGCGTGAGCTATGAGAAAGCGCCACGCTTCCCGAAGGGAGAAAGGCGGACAGGTATCCGGTAAGCGGC
AGGGTCGGAACAGGAGAGCGCACGAGGGAGCTTCCAGGGGGAAACGCCTGGTATCTTTATAGTCCTGTCG
GGTTTCGCCACCTCTGACTTGAGCGTCGATTTTTGTGATGCTCGTCAGGGGGGCGGAGCCTATGGAAAAA
CGCCAGCAACGCGGCCTTTTTACGGTTCCTGGCCTTTTGCTGGCCTTTTGCTCACATGTTCTTTCCTGCG
TTATCCCCTGATTCTGTGGATAACCGTATTACCGCCTTTGAGTGAGCTGATACCGCTCGCCGCAGCCGAA
CGACCGAGCGCAGCGAGTCAGTGAGCGAGGAAGCTATGGTGCACTCTCAGTACAATCTGCTCTGATGCCG
CATAGTTAAGCCAGTATACACTCCGCTATCGCTACGTGACTGGGTCATGGCTGCGCCCCGACACCCGCCA
ACACCCGCTGACGCGCCCTGACGGGCTTGTCTGCTCCCGGCATCCGCTTACAGACAAGCTGTGACCGTCT
CCGGGAGCTGCATGTGTCAGAGGTTTTCACCGTCATCACCGAAACGCGCGAGGCAGCTGCGGTAAAGCTC
ATCAGCGTGGTCGTGCAGCGATTCACAGATGTCTGCCTGTTCATCCGCGTCCAGCTCGTTGAGTTTCTCC
AGAAGCGTTAATGTCTGGCTTCTGATAAAGCGGGCCATGTTAAGGGCGGTTTTTTCCTGTTTGGTCACTG
ATGCCTCCGTGTAAGGGGGATTTCTGTTCATGGGGGTAATGATACCGATGAAACGAGAGAGGATGCTCAC
GATACGGGTTACTGATGATGAACATGCCCGGTTACTGGAACGTTGTGAGGGTAAACAACTGGCGGTATGG
ATGCGGCGGGACCAGAGAAAAATCACTCAGGGTCAATGCCAGCCGAACGCCAGCAAGACGTAGCCCAGCG
CGTCGGCCGCCATGCCGGCGATAATGGCCTGCTTCTCGCCGAAACGTTTGGTGGCGGGACCAGTGACGAA
GGCTTGAGCGAGGGCGTGCAAGATTCCGAATACCGCAAGCGACAGGCCGATCATCGTCGCGCTCCAGCGA
AAGCGGTCCTCGCCGAAAATGACCCAGAGCGCTGCCGGCACCTGTCCTACGAGTTGCATGATAAAGAAGA
CAGTCATAAGTGCGGCGACGATAGTCATGCCCCGCGCCCACCGGAAGGAGCTGACTGGGTTGAAGGCTCT
CAAGGGCATCGGTCGAGATCCCGGTGCCTAATGAGTGAGCTAACTTACATTAATTGCGTTGCGCTCACTG
CCCGCTTTCCAGTCGGGAAACCTGTCGTGCCAGCTGCATTAATGAATCGGCCAACGCGCGGGGAGAGGCG
GTTTGCGTATTGGGCGCCAGGGTGGTTTTTCTTTTCACCAGTGAGACGGGCAACAGCTGATTGCCCTTCA
CCGCCTGGCCCTGAGAGAGTTGCAGCAAGCGGTCCACGCTGGTTTGCCCCAGCAGGCGAAAATCCTGTTT
GATGGTGGTTAACGGCGGGATATAACATGAGCTGTCTTCGGTATCGTCGTATCCCACTACCGAGATGTCC
GCACCAACGCGCAGCCCGGACTCGGTAATGGCGCGCATTGCGCCCAGCGCCATCTGATCGTTGGCAACCA
GCATCGCAGTGGGAACGATGCCCTCATTCAGCATTTGCATGGTTTGTTGAAAACCGGACATGGCACTCCA
GTCGCCTTCCCGTTCCGCTATCGGCTGAATTTGATTGCGAGTGAGATATTTATGCCAGCCAGCCAGACGC
AGACGCGCCGAGACAGAACTTAATGGGCCCGCTAACAGCGCGATTTGCTGGTGACCCAATGCGACCAGAT
GCTCCACGCCCAGTCGCGTACCGTCTTCATGGGAGAAAATAATACTGTTGATGGGTGTCTGGTCAGAGAC
ATCAAGAAATAACGCCGGAACATTAGTGCAGGCAGCTTCCACAGCAATGGCATCCTGGTCATCCAGCGGA
TAGTTAATGATCAGCCCACTGACGCGTTGCGCGAGAAGATTGTGCACCGCCGCTTTACAGGCTTCGACGC
CGCTTCGTTCTACCATCGACACCACCACGCTGGCACCCAGTTGATCGGCGCGAGATTTAATCGCCGCGAC
AATTTGCGACGGCGCGTGCAGGGCCAGACTGGAGGTGGCAACGCCAATCAGCAACGACTGTTTGCCCGCC
AGTTGTTGTGCCACGCGGTTGGGAATGTAATTCAGCTCCGCCATCGCCGCTTCCACTTTTTCCCGCGTTT
TCGCAGAAACGTGGCTGGCCTGGTTCACCACGCGGGAAACGGTCTGATAAGAGACACCGGCATACTCTGC
GACATCGTATAACGTTACTGGTTTCACATTCACCACCCTGAATTGACTCTCTTCCGGGCGCTATCATGCC
ATACCGCGAAAGGTTTTGCGCCATTCGATGGTGTCCGGGATCTCGACGCTCTCCCTTATGCGACTCCTGC
ATTAGGAAGCAGCCCAGTAGTAGGTTGAGGCCGTTGAGCACCGCCGCCGCAAGGAATGGTGCATGCCGGC
ATGCCGCCCTTTCGTCTTCAAGAATTAATTCCCAATTCCCCAGGCATCAAATAAAACGAAAGGCTCAGTC
GAAAGACTGGGCCTTTCGTTTTATCTGTTGTTTGTCGGTGAACGCTCTCCTGAGTAGGACAAATCCGCCG
GGAGCGGATTTGAACGTTGCGAAGCAACGGCCCGGAGGGTGGCGGGCAGGACGCCCGCCATAAACTGCCA
GGAATTAATTCCCCAGGCATCAAATAAAACGAAAGGCTCAGTCGAAAGACTGGGCCTTTCGTTTTATCTG
TTGTTTGTCGGTGAACGCTCTCCTGAGTAGGACAAATCCGCCGGGAGCGGATTTGAACGTTGCGAAGCAA
CGGCCCGGAGGGTGGCGGGCAGGACGCCCGCCATAAACTGCCAGGAATTGGGGATCGGAATTAATTCCCG
GTTTAAACCGGGGATCTCGATCCCGCGAAATTAATACGACTCACTATAGGGGAATTGTGAGCGGATAACA
ATTCCCCTCTAGAAATAATTTTGTTTAACTTTAAGAAGGAGATATACTTATGAAAATCGAAGAAGGTAAA
CTGGTAATCGGTTCCCTGGAGGGTTGCTTTGCCAAGGGTACCAATGTTTTAATGGCGGATGGGTCTATTG
AATGTATTGAAAACATTGAGGTTGGTAATAAGGTCATGGGTAAAGATGGCAGACCTCGTGAGGTAATTAA
ATTGCCCAGAGGAAGAGAAACTATGTACAGCGTCGTGCAGAAAAGTCAGCACAGAGCCCACAAAAGTGAC
TCAAGTCGTGAAGTGCCAGAATTACTCAAGTTTACGTGTAATGCGACCCATGAGTTGGTTGTTAGAACAC
CTCGTAGTGTCCGCCGTTTGTCTCGTACCATTAAGGGTGTCGAATATTTTGAAGTTATTACTTTTGAGAT
GGGCCAAAAGAAAGCCCCCGACGGTAGAATTGTTGAGCTTGTCAAGGAAGTTTCAAAGAGCTACCCAATA
TCTGAGGGGCCTGAGAGAGCCAACGAATTAGTAGAATCCTATAGAAAGGCTTCAAATAAAGCTTATTTTG
AGTGGACTATTGAGGCCAGAGATCTTTCTCTGTTGGGTTCCCATGTTCGTAAAGCTACCTACCAGACTTA
CGCTCCAATTCTTTATGAGAATGACCACTTTTTCGACTACATGCAAAAAAGTAAGTTTCATCTCACCATT
GAAGGTCCAAAAGTACTTGCTTATTTACTTGGTTTATGGATTGGTGATGGATTGTCTGACAGGGCAACTT
TTTCGGTTGATTCCAGAGATACTTCTTTGATGGAACGTGTTACTGAATATGCTGAAAAGTTGAATTTGTG
CGCCGAGTATAAGGACAGAAAAGAACCACAAGTTGCCAAAACTGTTAATTTGTACTCTAAAGTTGTCAGA
GGTGCTAGCACAAATCCTGGTGTATCCGCTTGGCAGGTCAACACAGCTTATACTGCGGGACAATTGGTCA
CATATAACGGCAAGACGTATAAATGTTTGCAGCCCCACACCTCCTTGGCAGGATGGGAACCATCCAACGT
TCCTGCCTTGTGGCAGCTTCAAGGTGGCCACGGTGGTATTCGCAATAATCTTAATACTGAGAATCCATTA
TGGGACGCTATTGTTGGCTTAGGATTCTTGAAGGACGGTGTCAAAAATATTCCTTCTTTCTTGTCTACGG
ACAATATCGGTACTCGTGAAACATTTCTTGCTGGTCTAATTGATTCTGATGGCTATGTTACTGATGAGCA
TGGTATTAAAGCAACAATAAAGACAATTCATACTTCTGTCAGAGATGGTTTGGTTTCCCTTGCTCGTTCT
TTAGGCTTAGTAGTCTCGGTTAACGCAGAACCTGCTAAGGTTGACATGAATGTCACCAAACATAAAATTA
GTTATGCTATTTATATGTCTGGTGGAGATGTTTTGCTTAACGTTCTTTCGAAGTGTGCCGGCTCTAAAAA
ATTCAGGCCTGCTCCCGCCGCTGCTTTTGCACGTGAGTGCCGCGGATTTTATTTCGAGTTACAAGAATTG
AAGGAAGACGATTATTATGGGATTACTTTATCTGATGATTCTGATCATCAGTTTTTGCTTGGATCTCAGG
TTGTTGTACAGAACATGGATCCGAACTGCAGCTGTGCGGCGGGTGATTCTTGCACGTGTGCGGGCAGCTG
CAAATGCAAAGAATGCAAATGCACCAGCTGCGCAAAAAGCTGCTGCAGCTGCTGTCCGGTGGGCTGTGCG
AAATGCGCGCAAGGCTGCATTTGCAAAGGCGCGAGCGATAAATGCAGCTGCTGCGCGTAACTGCAGACCA
CCATCGTCGACGGATCCGAATTCCCTGCAGGTAATTAAATAACTAGTTGATCCGGCTGCTAACAAAGCCC
GAAAGGAAGCTGAGTTGGCTGCTGCCACCGCTGAGCAATAACTAGCATAACCCCTTGGGGCCTCTAAACG
GGTCTTGAGGGGTTTTTTGCTGAAAGGAGGAACTATATCCGGATAACTACGTCAGGTGGCACTTTTCGGG
GAAATGTGCGCGGAACCCCTA
